Addgene plasmid #168469: pRD443
Purpose: For the insertion pf NLS-mScarlet-I-H-NSdbd-NLS into the chromosome of a eukaryotic cell line carrying the Flp-IN/T-Rex system
Depositing lab: Remus Dame. Depositing organization: Leiden University. Publication: HI-NESS: a family of genetically encoded DNA labels based on a bacterial nucleoid-associated protein. Rashid FM, Mahlandt E, van der Vaart M, Boer DEC, Varela Alvarez M, Henneman B, Brocken DJW, Voskamp P, Blok AJ, Shimizu TS, Meijer AH, Luijsterburg MS, Goedhart J, Cremazy FGE, Dame RT. Nucleic Acids Res. 2021 Nov 4. pii: 6414584. doi: 10.1093/nar/gkab993. PubMed 34734265.
Backbone
  Vector backbone: pcDNA5/FRT/TO
  Backbone manufacturer: Invitrogen
  Backbone size w/o insert (bp): 4798
  Vector type: Mammalian Expression
  Selectable markers: Puromycin
Growth in bacteria
  Bacterial resistance: Ampicillin, 100 μg/mL
  Growth temperature: 37°C
  Growth strain: DH5alpha
  Copy number: High Copy
Gene/Insert
  Gene/Insert name: NLS-mScarlet-I-H-NSdbd-NLS (alt name: mScarlet-I HI-NESS)
  Species: Synthetic
  Insert size (bp): 921
  Promoter: CMV promoter
  Cloning method: Gibson Cloning
Terms and licenses: Academic/Nonprofit Terms; Industry Terms: Not Available to Industry
Depositor comments: The pcDNA5/FRT/TO backbone has been modified by the addition of a Puromycin resistance gene (Luijsterburg lab, LUMC, Leiden, The Netherlands).
How to cite: pRD443 was a gift from Remus Dame (Addgene plasmid # 168469 ; http://n2t.net/addgene:168469 ; RRID:Addgene_168469)
