[The description below was written by a language model from this plasmid's Addgene catalogue record and pLannotate feature annotations shown in this document.]
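Description:
pRD443 is a mammalian expression and genomic integration plasmid built on a modified pcDNA5/FRT/TO backbone, designed to place a fluorescent DNA label into the chromosome of eukaryotic cell lines that carry the Flp-In/T-REx system. In bacteria it is maintained as a high-copy plasmid through a ColE1/pUC-type origin and selected with ampicillin via the β-lactamase gene. Remnants of an f1 origin, a lac promoter/operator region and a bom fragment are also annotated in the backbone.

The payload is a 921 bp synthetic fusion, NLS-mScarlet-I-H-NSdbd-NLS, also called mScarlet-I HI-NESS. It joins the rapidly maturing monomeric red fluorescent protein mScarlet-I to a fragment of the Escherichia coli nucleoid-associated protein H-NS, named in the record as its DNA-binding domain. Nuclear localisation signals flank the fusion, and the C-terminal one is annotated as an SV40 large T antigen fragment. Expression is driven by the CMV enhancer/promoter, followed immediately by two short tet operator-containing segments (annotated as PLtetO-1 fragments), and ends at a bGH polyadenylation signal. This arrangement matches the tetracycline-regulated CMV/TetO design, in which the Tet repressor of T-REx cells holds transcription off until tetracycline or doxycycline is added.

Downstream, an FRT site directly precedes a puromycin N-acetyltransferase coding sequence and an SV40 poly(A) signal. The depositor notes that the puromycin gene was added to the standard backbone. No complete promoter is annotated upstream of this marker, which fits the Flp-In principle that resistance is gained only after FLP-mediated recombination at the genomic FRT site. The resulting isogenic, single-site integrants express an inducible red label for imaging DNA in living cells. The depositor and repository sequences give essentially identical feature maps.
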