Features (pLannotate 1.2.2; 23 found; start..end, strand, type, name):
     28..80      -  misc_feature   bom (fragment): basis of mobility region from pBR322
    235..614     +  enhancer       CMV enhancer: human cytomegalovirus immediate early enhancer
    615..818     +  promoter       CMV promoter: human cytomegalovirus (CMV) immediate early promoter
    820..839     +  promoter       PLtetO-1 promoter (fragment): modified phage lambda PL promoter with tet operator sites (Lutz and Bujard, 1997)
    841..860     +  promoter       PLtetO-1 promoter (fragment): modified phage lambda PL promoter with tet operator sites (Lutz and Bujard, 1997)
    868..901     +  promoter       TRE3GV promoter (fragment): 3rd-generation Tet-responsive promoter that can be activated by binding of Tet-On® 3G, optimized for retroviral and lentiviral vectors
   1016..1711    +  CDS            mScarlet-I: mScarlet-I is a basic (constitutively fluorescent) red fluorescent protein published in 2016, derived from synthetic construct. It is reported to be a rapidly-maturing monomer with moderate acid sensitivity.
   1712..1885    +  CDS            hns (fragment): HNS_ECOLI - Also known as bglY From Escherichia coli (strain K12).
   1914..1998    +  CDS            large T antigen (fragment): large T antigen from SV40 (simian virus 40)
   2061..2285    +  polyA_signal   bGH poly(A) signal: bovine growth hormone polyadenylation signal
   2289..2310    +  promoter       SV40 promoter (fragment): SV40 enhancer and early promoter
   2331..2564    +  rep_origin     f1 ori (fragment) (sequence partly withheld): f1 bacteriophage origin of replication; arrow indicates direction of (+) strand synthesis
   2569..2616    +  protein_bind   FRT: FLP-mediated recombination occurs in the 8-bp core sequence TCTAGAAA (Turan and Bode, 2011). FLP recombinase from the Saccharomyces cerevisiae 2μ plasmid
   2660..3256    +  CDS            PuroR: puromycin N-acetyltransferase; pac from Streptomyces alboniger; confers resistance to puromycin
   3272..3397    +  CDS            ble (fragment): BLE_KLEPN - Experimental evidence at protein level: Swiss-Prot protein existence level 1. Binding protein with a strong affinity to the bleomycin family of antibiotics. Binds to CL990; an antimitotic-antibiotic compound. From Klebsiella pneumoniae.
   3392..3513    +  polyA_signal   SV40 poly(A) signal: SV40 polyadenylation signal
   3586..3602    -  protein_bind   lac operator: The lac repressor binds to the lac operator to inhibit transcription in E. coli. This inhibition can be relieved by adding lactose or isopropyl-β-D-thiogalactopyranoside (IPTG). lac repressor encoded by lacI
   3610..3640    -  promoter       lac promoter: promoter for the E. coli lac operon
   3655..3676    -  protein_bind   CAP binding site: CAP binding activates transcription in the presence of cAMP. E. coli catabolite activator protein
   3689..3781    -  CDS            lacI (fragment): lac repressor; lacI; The lac repressor binds to the lac operator to inhibit transcription in E. coli. This inhibition can be relieved by adding lactose or isopropyl-β-D-thiogalactopyranoside (IPTG).
   3964..4552    -  rep_origin     ori: high-copy-number ColE1/pMB1/pBR322/pUC origin of replication
   4723..5583    -  CDS            AmpR: β-lactamase; bla; confers resistance to ampicillin, carbenicillin, and related antibiotics
   5584..5688    -  promoter       AmpR promoter: bla
>Addgene plasmid #168469 | pRD443 | depositor full sequence | sequence record 326600 | Full Sequence
GACGGATCGGGAGATCTCCCGATCCCCTATGGTGCACTCTCAGTACAATCTGCTCTGATGCCGCATAGTT
AAGCCAGTATCTGCTCCCTGCTTGTGTGTTGGAGGTCGCTGAGTAGTGCGCGAGCAAAATTTAAGCTACA
ACAAGGCAAGGCTTGACCGACAATTGCATGAAGAATCTGCTTAGGGTTAGGCGTTTTGCGCTGCTTCGCG
ATGTACGGGCCAGATATACGCGTTGACATTGATTATTGACTAGTTATTAATAGTAATCAATTACGGGGTC
ATTAGTTCATAGCCCATATATGGAGTTCCGCGTTACATAACTTACGGTAAATGGCCCGCCTGGCTGACCG
CCCAACGACCCCCGCCCATTGACGTCAATAATGACGTATGTTCCCATAGTAACGCCAATAGGGACTTTCC
ATTGACGTCAATGGGTGGAGTATTTACGGTAAACTGCCCACTTGGCAGTACATCAAGTGTATCATATGCC
AAGTACGCCCCCTATTGACGTCAATGACGGTAAATGGCCCGCCTGGCATTATGCCCAGTACATGACCTTA
TGGGACTTTCCTACTTGGCAGTACATCTACGTATTAGTCATCGCTATTACCATGGTGATGCGGTTTTGGC
AGTACATCAATGGGCGTGGATAGCGGTTTGACTCACGGGGATTTCCAAGTCTCCACCCCATTGACGTCAA
TGGGAGTTTGTTTTGGCACCAAAATCAACGGGACTTTCCAAAATGTCGTAACAACTCCGCCCCATTGACG
CAAATGGGCGGTAGGCGTGTACGGTGGGAGGTCTATATAAGCAGAGCTCTCCCTATCAGTGATAGAGATC
TCCCTATCAGTGATAGAGATCGTCGACGAGCTCGTTTAGTGAACCGTCAGATCGCCTGGAGACGCCATCC
ACGCTGTTTTGACCTCCATAGAAGACACCGGGACCGATCCAGCCTCCGGTGTAACGGCTAGCGCTACCGG
TCGCCACCATGCCAAAGAAGAAGAGGAAGGTAGGCATGGTGAGCAAGGGCGAGGCAGTGATCAAGGAGTT
CATGCGGTTCAAGGTGCACATGGAGGGCTCCATGAACGGCCACGAGTTCGAGATCGAGGGCGAGGGCGAG
GGCCGCCCCTACGAGGGCACCCAGACCGCCAAGCTGAAGGTGACCAAGGGTGGCCCCCTGCCCTTCTCCT
GGGACATCCTGTCCCCTCAGTTCATGTACGGCTCCAGGGCCTTCATCAAGCACCCCGCCGACATCCCCGA
CTACTATAAGCAGTCCTTCCCCGAGGGCTTCAAGTGGGAGCGCGTGATGAACTTCGAGGACGGCGGCGCC
GTGACCGTGACCCAGGACACCTCCCTGGAGGACGGCACCCTGATCTACAAGGTGAAGCTCCGCGGCACCA
ACTTCCCTCCTGACGGCCCCGTAATGCAGAAGAAGACAATGGGCTGGGAAGCGTCCACCGAGCGGTTGTA
CCCCGAGGACGGCGTGCTGAAGGGCGACATTAAGATGGCCCTGCGCCTGAAGGACGGCGGCCGCTACCTG
GCGGACTTCAAGACCACCTACAAGGCCAAGAAGCCCGTGCAGATGCCCGGCGCCTACAACGTCGACCGCA
AGTTGGACATCACCTCCCACAACGAGGACTACACCGTGGTGGAACAGTACGAACGCTCCGAGGGCCGCCA
CTCCACCGGCGGCATGGACGAGCTGTACAAGGCTGCCGTTAAATCTGGCACCAAAGCTAAACGTGCTCAG
CGTCCGGCAAAATATAGCTACGTTGACGAAAACGGCGAAACTAAAACCTGGACTGGCCAAGGCCGTACTC
CAGCTGTAATCAAAAAAGCAATGGATGAGCAAGGTAAATCCCTCGACGATTTCCTGATCAAGCAACCGAA
AAAGAAACGCAAAGTTGGGTAACTGATCATAATCAGCCATACCACATTTGTAGAGGTTTTACTTGCTTTA
AAAAACCTCCCACACCTCCCCCTGAACCTGAAACATAAAATGAATGCAATTGTTGTTGTTAACGCTATCC
GGCCCGTTTAAACCCGCTGATCAGCCTCGACTGTGCCTTCTAGTTGCCAGCCATCTGTTGTTTGCCCCTC
CCCCGTGCCTTCCTTGACCCTGGAAGGTGCCACTCCCACTGTCCTTTCCTAATAAAATGAGGAAATTGCA
TCGCATTGTCTGAGTAGGTGTCATTCTATTCTGGGGGGTGGGGTGGGGCAGGACAGCAAGGGGGAGGATT
GGGAAGACAATAGCAGGCATGCTGGGGATGCGGTGGGCTCTATGGCTTCTGAGGCGGAAAGAACCAGCTG
GGGCTCTAGGGGGTATCCCC
[124 nt withheld, positions 2331-2454]
C
[91 nt withheld, positions 2456-2546]
AGGGTGATGGTTCACGTACCTAGAAGTTCCTATTCCGAAGTTCCTATTCTCTAGAAAGTATAGGAACTTC
CTTGGCCAAAAAGCCTGAACTCACCGCGACGTGCTGGCGCGCCACCGAGTACAAGCCCACGGTGCGCCTC
GCCACCCGCGACGACGTCCCCCGGGCCGTACGCACCCTCGCCGCCGCGTTCGCCGACTACCCCGCCACGC
GCCACACCGTCGACCCGGACCGCCACATCGAGCGGGTCACCGAGCTGCAAGAACTCTTCCTCACGCGCGT
CGGGCTCGACATCGGCAAGGTGTGGGTCGCGGACGACGGCGCCGCGGTGGCGGTCTGGACCACGCCGGAG
AGCGTCGAAGCGGGGGCGGTGTTCGCCGAGATCGGCCCGCGCATGGCCGAGTTGAGCGGTTCCCGGCTGG
CCGCGCAGCAACAGATGGAAGGCCTCCTGGCGCCGCACCGGCCCAAGGAGCCCGCGTGGTTCCTGGCCAC
CGTCGGCGTCTCGCCCGACCACCAGGGCAAGGGTCTGGGCAGCGCCGTCGTGCTCCCCGGAGTGGAGGCG
GCCGAGCGCGCCGGGGTGCCCGCCTTCCTGGAGACCTCCGCGCCCCGCAACCTCCCCTTCTACGAGCGGC
TCGGCTTCACCGTCACCGCCGACGTCGAGGTGCCCGAAGGACCGCGCACCTGGTGCATGACCCGCAAGCC
CGGTGCCTGACCTAGGCACGTACTACGAGATTTCGATTCCACCGCCGCCTTCTATGAAAGGTTGGGCTTC
GGAATCGTTTTCCGGGACGCCGGCTGGATGATCCTCCAGCGCGGGGATCTCATGCTGGAGTTCTTCGCCC
ACCCCAACTTGTTTATTGCAGCTTATAATGGTTACAAATAAAGCAATAGCATCACAAATTTCACAAATAA
AGCATTTTTTTCACTGCATTCTAGTTGTGGTTTGTCCAAACTCATCAATGTATCTTATCATGTCTGTATA
CCGTCGACCTCTAGCTAGAGCTTGGCGTAATCATGGTCATAGCTGTTTCCTGTGTGAAATTGTTATCCGC
TCACAATTCCACACAACATACGAGCCGGAAGCATAAAGTGTAAAGCCTGGGGTGCCTAATGAGTGAGCTA
ACTCACATTAATTGCGTTGCGCTCACTGCCCGCTTTCCAGTCGGGAAACCTGTCGTGCCAGCTGCATTAA
TGAATCGGCCAACGCGCGGGGAGAGGCGGTTTGCGTATTGGGCGCTCTTCCGCTTCCTCGCTCACTGACT
CGCTGCGCTCGGTCGTTCGGCTGCGGCGAGCGGTATCAGCTCACTCAAAGGCGGTAATACGGTTATCCAC
AGAATCAGGGGATAACGCAGGAAAGAACATGTGAGCAAAAGGCCAGCAAAAGGCCAGGAACCGTAAAAAG
GCCGCGTTGCTGGCGTTTTTCCATAGGCTCCGCCCCCCTGACGAGCATCACAAAAATCGACGCTCAAGTC
AGAGGTGGCGAAACCCGACAGGACTATAAAGATACCAGGCGTTTCCCCCTGGAAGCTCCCTCGTGCGCTC
TCCTGTTCCGACCCTGCCGCTTACCGGATACCTGTCCGCCTTTCTCCCTTCGGGAAGCGTGGCGCTTTCT
CATAGCTCACGCTGTAGGTATCTCAGTTCGGTGTAGGTCGTTCGCTCCAAGCTGGGCTGTGTGCACGAAC
CCCCCGTTCAGCCCGACCGCTGCGCCTTATCCGGTAACTATCGTCTTGAGTCCAACCCGGTAAGACACGA
CTTATCGCCACTGGCAGCAGCCACTGGTAACAGGATTAGCAGAGCGAGGTATGTAGGCGGTGCTACAGAG
TTCTTGAAGTGGTGGCCTAACTACGGCTACACTAGAAGAACAGTATTTGGTATCTGCGCTCTGCTGAAGC
CAGTTACCTTCGGAAAAAGAGTTGGTAGCTCTTGATCCGGCAAACAAACCACCGCTGGTAGCGGTGGTTT
TTTTGTTTGCAAGCAGCAGATTACGCGCAGAAAAAAAGGATCTCAAGAAGATCCTTTGATCTTTTCTACG
GGGTCTGACGCTCAGTGGAACGAAAACTCACGTTAAGGGATTTTGGTCATGAGATTATCAAAAAGGATCT
TCACCTAGATCCTTTTAAATTAAAAATGAAGTTTTAAATCAATCTAAAGTATATATGAGTAAACTTGGTC
TGACAGTTACCAATGCTTAATCAGTGAGGCACCTATCTCAGCGATCTGTCTATTTCGTTCATCCATAGTT
GCCTGACTCCCCGTCGTGTAGATAACTACGATACGGGAGGGCTTACCATCTGGCCCCAGTGCTGCAATGA
TACCGCGAGACCCACGCTCACCGGCTCCAGATTTATCAGCAATAAACCAGCCAGCCGGAAGGGCCGAGCG
CAGAAGTGGTCCTGCAACTTTATCCGCCTCCATCCAGTCTATTAATTGTTGCCGGGAAGCTAGAGTAAGT
AGTTCGCCAGTTAATAGTTTGCGCAACGTTGTTGCCATTGCTACAGGCATCGTGGTGTCACGCTCGTCGT
TTGGTATGGCTTCATTCAGCTCCGGTTCCCAACGATCAAGGCGAGTTACATGATCCCCCATGTTGTGCAA
AAAAGCGGTTAGCTCCTTCGGTCCTCCGATCGTTGTCAGAAGTAAGTTGGCCGCAGTGTTATCACTCATG
GTTATGGCAGCACTGCATAATTCTCTTACTGTCATGCCATCCGTAAGATGCTTTTCTGTGACTGGTGAGT
ACTCAACCAAGTCATTCTGAGAATAGTGTATGCGGCGACCGAGTTGCTCTTGCCCGGCGTCAATACGGGA
TAATACCGCGCCACATAGCAGAACTTTAAAAGTGCTCATCATTGGAAAACGTTCTTCGGGGCGAAAACTC
TCAAGGATCTTACCGCTGTTGAGATCCAGTTCGATGTAACCCACTCGTGCACCCAACTGATCTTCAGCAT
CTTTTACTTTCACCAGCGTTTCTGGGTGAGCAAAAACAGGAAGGCAAAATGCCGCAAAAAAGGGAATAAG
GGCGACACGGAAATGTTGAATACTCATACTCTTCCTTTTTCAATATTATTGAAGCATTTATCAGGGTTAT
TGTCTCATGAGCGGATACATATTTGAATGTATTTAGAAAAATAAACAAATAGGGGTTCCGCGCACATTTC
CCCGAAAAGTGCCACCTGACGTC
