Features (pLannotate 1.2.2; 23 found; start..end, strand, type, name):
     54..106     -  misc_feature   bom (fragment): basis of mobility region from pBR322
    337..640     +  enhancer       CMV enhancer: human cytomegalovirus immediate early enhancer
    641..844     +  promoter       CMV promoter: human cytomegalovirus (CMV) immediate early promoter
    846..865     +  promoter       PLtetO-1 promoter (fragment): modified phage lambda PL promoter with tet operator sites (Lutz and Bujard, 1997)
    867..886     +  promoter       PLtetO-1 promoter (fragment): modified phage lambda PL promoter with tet operator sites (Lutz and Bujard, 1997)
    894..927     +  promoter       TRE3GV promoter (fragment): 3rd-generation Tet-responsive promoter that can be activated by binding of Tet-On® 3G, optimized for retroviral and lentiviral vectors
   1042..1737    +  CDS            mScarlet-I: mScarlet-I is a basic (constitutively fluorescent) red fluorescent protein published in 2016, derived from synthetic construct. It is reported to be a rapidly-maturing monomer with moderate acid sensitivity.
   1738..1911    +  CDS            hns (fragment): HNS_ECOLI - Also known as bglY From Escherichia coli (strain K12).
   1940..2024    +  CDS            large T antigen (fragment): large T antigen from SV40 (simian virus 40)
   2087..2311    +  polyA_signal   bGH poly(A) signal: bovine growth hormone polyadenylation signal
   2315..2336    +  promoter       SV40 promoter (fragment): SV40 enhancer and early promoter
   2357..2590    +  rep_origin     f1 ori (fragment) (sequence partly withheld): f1 bacteriophage origin of replication; arrow indicates direction of (+) strand synthesis
   2595..2642    +  protein_bind   FRT: FLP-mediated recombination occurs in the 8-bp core sequence TCTAGAAA (Turan and Bode, 2011). FLP recombinase from the Saccharomyces cerevisiae 2μ plasmid
   2686..3282    +  CDS            PuroR: puromycin N-acetyltransferase; pac from Streptomyces alboniger; confers resistance to puromycin
   3298..3423    +  CDS            ble (fragment): BLE_KLEPN - Experimental evidence at protein level: Swiss-Prot protein existence level 1. Binding protein with a strong affinity to the bleomycin family of antibiotics. Binds to CL990; an antimitotic-antibiotic compound. From Klebsiella pneumoniae.
   3418..3547    +  polyA_signal   SV40 poly(A) signal: SV40 polyadenylation signal
   3611..3627    -  protein_bind   lac operator: The lac repressor binds to the lac operator to inhibit transcription in E. coli. This inhibition can be relieved by adding lactose or isopropyl-β-D-thiogalactopyranoside (IPTG). lac repressor encoded by lacI
   3635..3665    -  promoter       lac promoter: promoter for the E. coli lac operon
   3680..3701    -  protein_bind   CAP binding site: CAP binding activates transcription in the presence of cAMP. E. coli catabolite activator protein
   3714..3806    -  CDS            lacI (fragment): lac repressor; lacI; The lac repressor binds to the lac operator to inhibit transcription in E. coli. This inhibition can be relieved by adding lactose or isopropyl-β-D-thiogalactopyranoside (IPTG).
   3989..4577    -  rep_origin     ori: high-copy-number ColE1/pMB1/pBR322/pUC origin of replication
   4748..5608    -  CDS            AmpR: β-lactamase; bla; confers resistance to ampicillin, carbenicillin, and related antibiotics
   5609..5713    -  promoter       AmpR promoter: bla
>Addgene plasmid #168469 | pRD443 | addgene full sequence | sequence record 331930 | Addgene NGS Result
TTCCCCGAAAAGTGCCACCTGACGTCGACGGATCGGGAGATCTCCCGATCCCCTATGGTGCACTCTCAGT
ACAATCTGCTCTGATGCCGCATAGTTAAGCCAGTATCTGCTCCCTGCTTGTGTGTTGGAGGTCGCTGAGT
AGTGCGCGAGCAAAATTTAAGCTACAACAAGGCAAGGCTTGACCGACAATTGCATGAAGAATCTGCTTAG
GGTTAGGCGTTTTGCGCTGCTTCGCGATGTACGGGCCAGATATACGCGTTGACATTGATTATTGTCTAGT
TATTAATAGTAATCAATTACGGGGTCATTAGTTCATAGCCCATATATGGAGTTCCGCGTTACATAACTTA
CGGTAAATGGCCCGCCTGGCTGACCGCCCAACGACCCCCGCCCATTGACGTCAATAATGACGTATGTTCC
CATAGTAACGCCAATAGGGACTTTCCATTGACGTCAATGGGTGGAGTATTTACGGTAAACTGCCCACTTG
GCAGTACATCAAGTGTATCATATGCCAAGTACGCCCCCTATTGACGTCAATGACGGTAAATGGCCCGCCT
GGCATTATGCCCAGTACATGACCTTATGGGACTTTCCTACTTGGCAGTACATCTACGTATTAGTCATCGC
TATTACCATGGTGATGCGGTTTTGGCAGTACATCAATGGGCGTGGATAGCGGTTTGACTCACGGGGATTT
CCAAGTCTCCACCCCATTGACGTCAATGGGAGTTTGTTTTGGCACCAAAATCAACGGGACTTTCCAAAAT
GTCGTAACAACTCCGCCCCATTGACGCAAATGGGCGGTAGGCGTGTACGGTGGGAGGTCTATATAAGCAG
AGCTCTCCCTATCAGTGATAGAGATCTCCCTATCAGTGATAGAGATCGTCGACGAGCTCGTTTAGTGAAC
CGTCAGATCGCCTGGAGACGCCATCCACGCTGTTTTGACCTCCATAGAAGACACCGGGACCGATCCAGCC
TCCGGTGTAACGGCTAGCGCTACCGGTCGCCACCATGCCAAAGAAGAAGAGGAAGGTAGGCATGGTGAGC
AAGGGCGAGGCAGTGATCAAGGAGTTCATGCGGTTCAAGGTGCACATGGAGGGCTCCATGAACGGCCACG
AGTTCGAGATCGAGGGCGAGGGCGAGGGCCGCCCCTACGAGGGCACCCAGACCGCCAAGCTGAAGGTGAC
CAAGGGTGGCCCCCTGCCCTTCTCCTGGGACATCCTGTCCCCTCAGTTCATGTACGGCTCCAGGGCCTTC
ATCAAGCACCCCGCCGACATCCCCGACTACTATAAGCAGTCCTTCCCCGAGGGCTTCAAGTGGGAGCGCG
TGATGAACTTCGAGGACGGCGGCGCCGTGACCGTGACCCAGGACACCTCCCTGGAGGACGGCACCCTGAT
CTACAAGGTGAAGCTCCGCGGCACCAACTTCCCTCCTGACGGCCCCGTAATGCAGAAGAAGACAATGGGC
TGGGAAGCGTCCACCGAGCGGTTGTACCCCGAGGACGGCGTGCTGAAGGGCGACATTAAGATGGCCCTGC
GCCTGAAGGACGGCGGCCGCTACCTGGCGGACTTCAAGACCACCTACAAGGCCAAGAAGCCCGTGCAGAT
GCCCGGCGCCTACAACGTCGACCGCAAGTTGGACATCACCTCCCACAACGAGGACTACACCGTGGTGGAA
CAGTACGAACGCTCCGAGGGCCGCCACTCCACCGGCGGCATGGACGAGCTGTACAAGGCTGCCGTTAAAT
CTGGCACCAAAGCTAAACGTGCTCAGCGTCCGGCAAAATATAGCTACGTTGACGAAAACGGCGAAACTAA
AACCTGGACTGGCCAAGGCCGTACTCCAGCTGTAATCAAAAAAGCAATGGATGAGCAAGGTAAATCCCTC
GACGATTTCCTGATCAAGCAACCGAAAAAGAAACGCAAAGTTGGGTAACTGATCATAATCAGCCATACCA
CATTTGTAGAGGTTTTACTTGCTTTAAAAAACCTCCCACACCTCCCCCTGAACCTGAAACATAAAATGAA
TGCAATTGTTGTTGTTAACGCTATCCGGCCCGTTTAAACCCGCTGATCAGCCTCGACTGTGCCTTCTAGT
TGCCAGCCATCTGTTGTTTGCCCCTCCCCCGTGCCTTCCTTGACCCTGGAAGGTGCCACTCCCACTGTCC
TTTCCTAATAAAATGAGGAAATTGCATCGCATTGTCTGAGTAGGTGTCATTCTATTCTGGGGGGTGGGGT
GGGGCAGGACAGCAAGGGGGAGGATTGGGAAGACAATAGCAGGCATGCTGGGGATGCGGTGGGCTCTATG
GCTTCTGAGGCGGAAAGAACCAGCTGGGGCTCTAGGGGGTATCCCC
[124 nt withheld, positions 2357-2480]
C
[91 nt withheld, positions 2482-2572]
AGGGTGATGGTTCACGTACCTAGAAGTTCCTATTCCGAAGTTCCTATTCTCTAGAAAGTATAGGAACTTC
CTTGGCCAAAAAGCCTGAACTCACCGCGACGTGCTGGCGCGCCACCGAGTACAAGCCCACGGTGCGCCTC
GCCACCCGCGACGACGTCCCCCGGGCCGTACGCACCCTCGCCGCCGCGTTCGCCGACTACCCCGCCACGC
GCCACACCGTCGACCCGGACCGCCACATCGAGCGGGTCACCGAGCTGCAAGAACTCTTCCTCACGCGCGT
CGGGCTCGACATCGGCAAGGTGTGGGTCGCGGACGACGGCGCCGCGGTGGCGGTCTGGACCACGCCGGAG
AGCGTCGAAGCGGGGGCGGTGTTCGCCGAGATCGGCCCGCGCATGGCCGAGTTGAGCGGTTCCCGGCTGG
CCGCGCAGCAACAGATGGAAGGCCTCCTGGCGCCGCACCGGCCCAAGGAGCCCGCGTGGTTCCTGGCCAC
CGTCGGCGTCTCGCCCGACCACCAGGGCAAGGGTCTGGGCAGCGCCGTCGTGCTCCCCGGAGTGGAGGCG
GCCGAGCGCGCCGGGGTGCCCGCCTTCCTGGAGACCTCCGCGCCCCGCAACCTCCCCTTCTACGAGCGGC
TCGGCTTCACCGTCACCGCCGACGTCGAGGTGCCCGAAGGACCGCGCACCTGGTGCATGACCCGCAAGCC
CGGTGCCTGACCTAGGCACGTACTACGAGATTTCGATTCCACCGCCGCCTTCTATGAAAGGTTGGGCTTC
GGAATCGTTTTCCGGGACGCCGGCTGGATGATCCTCCAGCGCGGGGATCTCATGCTGGAGTTCTTCGCCC
ACCCCAACTTGTTTATTGCAGCTTAAATGGTTACAAATAAAGCAATAGCATCACAAATTTCACAAATAAA
GCATTTTTTTCACTGCATTCTAGTTGTGGTTTGTCCAAACTCATCAATGTATCTTATCATGTCTGTATAC
CGTCGACCTCTAGCTAGAGCTTGGCGTAATCATGGTCATAGCTGTTTCCTGTGTGAAATTGTTATCCGCT
CACAATTCCACACAACATACGAGCCGGAAGCATAAAGTGTAAAGCCTGGGGTGCCTAATGAGTGAGCTAA
CTCACATTAATTGCGTTGCGCTCACTGCCCGCTTTCCAGTCGGGAAACCTGTCGTGCCAGCTGCATTAAT
GAATCGGCCAACGCGCGGGGAGAGGCGGTTTGCGTATTGGGCGCTCTTCCGCTTCCTCGCTCACTGACTC
GCTGCGCTCGGTCGTTCGGCTGCGGCGAGCGGTATCAGCTCACTCAAAGGCGGTAATACGGTTATCCACA
GAATCAGGGGATAACGCAGGAAAGAACATGTGAGCAAAAGGCCAGCAAAAGGCCAGGAACCGTAAAAAGG
CCGCGTTGCTGGCGTTTTTCCATAGGCTCCGCCCCCCTGACGAGCATCACAAAAATCGACGCTCAAGTCA
GAGGTGGCGAAACCCGACAGGACTATAAAGATACCAGGCGTTTCCCCCTGGAAGCTCCCTCGTGCGCTCT
CCTGTTCCGACCCTGCCGCTTACCGGATACCTGTCCGCCTTTCTCCCTTCGGGAAGCGTGGCGCTTTCTC
ATAGCTCACGCTGTAGGTATCTCAGTTCGGTGTAGGTCGTTCGCTCCAAGCTGGGCTGTGTGCACGAACC
CCCCGTTCAGCCCGACCGCTGCGCCTTATCCGGTAACTATCGTCTTGAGTCCAACCCGGTAAGACACGAC
TTATCGCCACTGGCAGCAGCCACTGGTAACAGGATTAGCAGAGCGAGGTATGTAGGCGGTGCTACAGAGT
TCTTGAAGTGGTGGCCTAACTACGGCTACACTAGAAGAACAGTATTTGGTATCTGCGCTCTGCTGAAGCC
AGTTACCTTCGGAAAAAGAGTTGGTAGCTCTTGATCCGGCAAACAAACCACCGCTGGTAGCGGTGGTTTT
TTTGTTTGCAAGCAGCAGATTACGCGCAGAAAAAAAGGATCTCAAGAAGATCCTTTGATCTTTTCTACGG
GGTCTGACGCTCAGTGGAACGAAAACTCACGTTAAGGGATTTTGGTCATGAGATTATCAAAAAGGATCTT
CACCTAGATCCTTTTAAATTAAAAATGAAGTTTTAAATCAATCTAAAGTATATATGAGTAAACTTGGTCT
GACAGTTACCAATGCTTAATCAGTGAGGCACCTATCTCAGCGATCTGTCTATTTCGTTCATCCATAGTTG
CCTGACTCCCCGTCGTGTAGATAACTACGATACGGGAGGGCTTACCATCTGGCCCCAGTGCTGCAATGAT
ACCGCGAGACCCACGCTCACCGGCTCCAGATTTATCAGCAATAAACCAGCCAGCCGGAAGGGCCGAGCGC
AGAAGTGGTCCTGCAACTTTATCCGCCTCCATCCAGTCTATTAATTGTTGCCGGGAAGCTAGAGTAAGTA
GTTCGCCAGTTAATAGTTTGCGCAACGTTGTTGCCATTGCTACAGGCATCGTGGTGTCACGCTCGTCGTT
TGGTATGGCTTCATTCAGCTCCGGTTCCCAACGATCAAGGCGAGTTACATGATCCCCCATGTTGTGCAAA
AAAGCGGTTAGCTCCTTCGGTCCTCCGATCGTTGTCAGAAGTAAGTTGGCCGCAGTGTTATCACTCATGG
TTATGGCAGCACTGCATAATTCTCTTACTGTCATGCCATCCGTAAGATGCTTTTCTGTGACTGGTGAGTA
CTCAACCAAGTCATTCTGAGAATAGTGTATGCGGCGACCGAGTTGCTCTTGCCCGGCGTCAATACGGGAT
AATACCGCGCCACATAGCAGAACTTTAAAAGTGCTCATCATTGGAAAACGTTCTTCGGGGCGAAAACTCT
CAAGGATCTTACCGCTGTTGAGATCCAGTTCGATGTAACCCACTCGTGCACCCAACTGATCTTCAGCATC
TTTTACTTTCACCAGCGTTTCTGGGTGAGCAAAAACAGGAAGGCAAAATGCCGCAAAAAAGGGAATAAGG
GCGACACGGAAATGTTGAATACTCATACTCTTCCTTTTTCAATATTATTGAAGCATTTATCAGGGTTATT
GTCTCATGAGCGGATACATATTTGAATGTATTTAGAAAAATAAACAAATAGGGGTTCCGCGCACAT
